>Addgene plasmid #63978 | pST50Trc3-STRNDHFR | depositor full sequence | sequence record 177384 | Full Sequence
GGCACCATGCATCGATCCCGCGAAATTAATACGACTCACTATAGGGAGACCACAACGGTTTCCCTCCGGC
TCCGGAGAGCTCAATAATTTTGTTTAACTTTAAGAAGGAGATATACATATGGCAAGCTGGAGCCACCCGC
AGTTCGAGAAAGGATCTGGTGGTGGTGGTGGTGAAAACCTGTACTTCCAGGGATCCATCAGTCTGATTGC
GGCGCTAGCGGTAGATCGCGTTATCGGCATGGAAAACGCCATGCCATGGAACCTGCCTGCCGATCTCGCC
TGGTTTAAACGCAACACCTTAAATAAACCCGTGATTATGGGGCGCCATACCTGGGAATCAATCGGTAGGC
CTTTGCCCGGCCGCAAAAATATTATCCTCAGCAGTCAACCCGGGACCGATGATCGGGTTACCTGGGTTAA
ATCGGTCGACGAAGCCATCGCGGCGTGTGGTGACGTACCAGAAATCATGGTGATTGGCGGCGGACGCGTT
TATGAACAGTTCTTGCCAAAAGCGCAAAAACTGTATCTGACGCATATCGATGCAGAAGTGGAAGGCGACA
CCCATTTTCCGGATTACGAGCCGGATGACTGGGAATCGGTATTCAGCGAATTCCACGATGCTGATGCGCA
GAACTCGCATAGCTATTGTTTCGAAATCCTCGAGCGTCGTGCCGGCTAATGTACAGGTACCACGCGTGCG
CGCTGATCCGGCTGCTAACAAAGCCCGAAAGGAAGCTGAGTTGGCTGCTGCCACCGCTGAGCAATAACTA
GCATAACCCCTTGGGGCCTCTAAACGGGTCTTGAGGGGTTTTTTGCTGAAAGGAGGAACTATATCGGGAT
TAGCCCGCCTAATGAGCGGGCTTTTTTTTAATTCCCCTATTTGTTTATTTTTCTAAATACATTCAAATAT
GTATCCGCTCATGAGACAATAACCCTGATAAATGCTTCAATAATATTGAAAAAGGAAGAGTATGAGTATT
CAACATTTCCGTGTCGCCCTTATTCCCTTTTTTGCGGCATTTTGCCTTCCTGTTTTTGCTCACCCAGAAA
CGCTCGTGAAAGTAAAAGACGCAGAGGACCAATTGGGGGCACGAGTGGGATACATAGAACTGGACTTGAA
TAGCGGTAAAATCCTTGAGAGTTTTCGCCCTGAAGAGCGTTTTCCAATGATGAGCACTTTCAAAGTTCTG
CTATGTGGAGCAGTATTATCCCGTGTAGATGCGGGGCAAGAGCAACTCGGACGACGAATACACTATTCGC
AGAATGACTTGGTTGAATACTCCCCAGTGACAGAAAAGCACCTTACGGACGGAATGACGGTAAGAGAATT
ATGTAGTGCCGCCATAACGATGAGTGATAACACTGCGGCGAACTTACTTCTGACAACCATCGGTGGACCG
AAGGAATTAACCGCTTTTTTGCACAATATGGGAGACCATGTAACTCGCCTTGACCGTTGGGAACCAGAAC
TGAATGAAGCCATACCAAACGACGAGCGAGACACCACAATGCCTGCGGCAATGGCAACAACATTACGCAA
ACTATTAACTGGCGAACTACTTACTCTGGCTTCACGGCAACAATTAATAGACTGGCTTGAAGCGGATAAA
GTTGCAGGACCACTACTGCGTTCGGCACTTCCTGCTGGCTGGTTTATTGCTGATAAATCTGGGGCAGGAG
AGCGTGGTTCACGGGGTATCATTGCCGCACTTGGACCAGATGGTAAGCCTTCCCGTATCGTAGTTATCTA
CACGACGGGTAGTCAGGCAACTATGGACGAACGAAATAGACAGATTGCTGAAATAGGGGCTTCACTGATT
AAGCATTGGTAAACCGATACAATTAAAGGCTCCTTTTGGAGCCTTTTTTTTTGGACGGACCGGTAGAAAA
GATCAAAGGATCTTCTTGAGATCCTTTTTTTCTGCGCGTAATCTGCTGCTTGCAAACAAAAAAACCACCG
CTACCAGCGGTGGTTTGTTTGCCGGATCAAGAGCTACCAACTCTTTTTCCGAAGGTAACTGGCTTCAGCA
GAGCGCAGATACCAAATACTGTCCTTCTAGTGTAGCCGTAGTTAGGCCACCACTTCAAGAACTCTGTAGC
ACCGCCTACATACCTCGCTCTGCTAATCCTGTTACCAGTGGCTGCTGCCAGTGGCGATAAGTCGTGTCTT
ACCGGGTTGGACTCAAGACGATAGTTACCGGATAAGGCGCAGCGGTCGGGCTGAACGGGGGGTTCGTGCA
CACAGCCCAGCTTGGAGCGAACGACCTACACCGAACTGAGATACCTACAGCGTGAGCTATGAGAAAGCGC
CACGCTTCCCGAAGGGAGAAAGGCGGACAGGTATCCGGTAAGCGGCAGGGTCGGAACAGGAGAGCGCACG
AGGGAGCTTCCAGGGGGAAACGCCTGGTATCTTTATAGTCCTGTCGGGTTTCGCCACCTCTGACTTGAGC
GTCGATTTTTGTGATGCTCGTCAGGGGGGCGGAGCCTATGGAAAAACGCCAGCAACGCGGCCTTTTTACG
GTTCCTGGCCTTTTGCTGGCCTTTTGCTCACATGTTCTTTCCTGCGTTATCCCCTGATTCTGTGGATAAC
CGTATTACCGCCTTTGAGTGAGCTGATACCGCTCGCCGCAGCCGAACGACCGAGCGCAGCGAGTCAGTGA
GCGAGGAAGCGGAAGAGCGCCTGATGCGGTATTTTCTCCTTACGCATCTGTGCGGTATTTCACACCGCAA
TGGTGCACTCTCAGTACAATCTGCTCTGATGCCGCATAGTTAAGCCAGTATACACTCCGCTATCGCTACG
TGACTGGGTCATGGCTGCGCCCCGACACCCGCCAACACCCGCTGACGCGCCCTGACGGGCTTGTCTGCTC
CCGGCATCCGCTTACAGACAAGCTGTGACCGTCTCCGGGAGCTGCATGTGTCAGAGGTTTTCACCGTCAT
CACCGAAACGCGCGAGGCAGCTGCGGTAAAGCTCATCAGCGTGGTCGTGAAGCGATTCACAGATGTCTGC
CTGTTCATCCGCGTCCAGCTCGTTGAGTTTCTCCAGAAGCGTTAATGTCTGGCTTCTGATAAAGCGGGCC
ATGTTAAGGGCGGTTTTTTCCTGTTTGGTCACTGATGCCTCCGTGTAAGGGGGATTTCTGTTCATGGGGT
AATGATACCGATGAAACGAGAGAGGATGCTCACGATACGGGTTACTGATGATGAACATGCCCGGTTACTG
GAACGTTGTGAGGGTAAACAACTGGCGGTATGGATGCGGCGGGACCAGAGAAAAATCACTCAGGGTCAAT
GCCAGCGCTTCGTTAATACAGATGTAGGTGTT
Features (pLannotate 1.2.2; 15 found; start..end, strand, type, name):
     27..45      +  promoter       T7 promoter: promoter for bacteriophage T7 RNA polymerase
     89..111     +  RBS            RBS: efficient ribosome binding site from bacteriophage T7 gene 10 (Olins and Rangwala, 1989)
    128..147     +  CDS            Strep-Tag II (fragment): peptide that binds Strep-Tactin®, an engineered form of streptavidin
    157..173     -  CDS            9xHis (fragment): 9xHis affinity tag
    173..191     +  CDS            TEV site (fragment): tobacco etch virus (TEV) protease recognition and cleavage site
    197..670     +  CDS            folA: DYR_ECOLI - Also known as tmrA. Experimental evidence at protein level: Swiss-Prot protein existence level 1. Key enzyme in folate metabolism. Catalyzes an essential reaction for de novo glycine and purine synthesis, and for DNA precursor synthesis. From Escherichia coli (strain K12).
    711..760     +  CDS            SET1 (fragment): solubility-enhancement tag derived from T7 phage gene 10B
    768..815     +  terminator     T7 terminator: transcription terminator for bacteriophage T7 RNA polymerase
    880..971     +  promoter       AmpR promoter: bla
    972..1829    +  CDS            bla: BLAT_ECOLX - Experimental evidence at protein level: Swiss-Prot protein existence level 1. TEM-type are the most prevalent beta-lactamases in enterobacteria; they hydrolyze the beta-lactam bond in susceptible beta-lactam antibiotics, thus conferring resistance to penicillins and cephalosporins. TEM-3 and TEM-4 are capable of hydrolyzing cefotaxime and ceftazidime. TEM-5 is capable of hydrolyzing ceftazidime. TEM-6 is capable of hydrolyzing ceftazidime and aztreonam. TEM-8/CAZ-2, TEM- 16/CAZ-7 and TEM-24/CAZ-6 are markedly active against ceftazidime. IRT- 4 shows resistance to beta-lactamase in
   1836..1875    +  terminator     fd terminator: central terminator from bacteriophage fd (Otsuka and Kunisawa, 1982)
   1906..2494    +  rep_origin     ori: high-copy-number ColE1/pMB1/pBR322/pUC origin of replication
   2680..2819    -  misc_feature   bom: basis of mobility region from pBR322
   2921..3112    -  CDS            rop: Rop protein, which maintains plasmids at low copy number; rop
   3152..3262    +  CDS            mbeC (fragment): MBEC_ECOLX - Experimental evidence at protein level: Swiss-Prot protein existence level 1. Required for efficient mobilization of ColE1 plasmid and is thus essential to promote the specific transfer of the plasmid during conjugation. Probably functions by inducing DNA bending, helping the MbeA relaxase to melt the DNA around the nic site and cleave the phosphodiester bond. Binds specifically double-stranded DNA (dsDNA) containing the ColE1 oriT but does not recognize the inverted repeat (IR). From Escherichia coli.
