[The description below was written by a language model from this plasmid's Addgene catalogue record and pLannotate feature annotations shown in this document.]
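Description:
pST50Trc3-STRNDHFR is a small (about 3.3 kb) bacterial expression plasmid built on the pST50Trc backbone. It serves as the position 3 transfer vector for the pST44 polycistronic suite, a system for co-expressing the subunits of protein complexes in Escherichia coli. It is catalogued as an empty backbone. It is maintained in E. coli through a ColE1/pMB1-type origin accompanied by the pBR322 bom region and the rop gene, which normally moderates copy number; the catalogue lists copy number as unknown. Selection is by ampicillin through the bla beta-lactamase gene, which has its own promoter and is followed by a phage fd terminator.

The expression cassette runs from a T7 promoter and the phage T7 gene 10 ribosome binding site to a T7 terminator, so expression depends on a host supplying T7 RNA polymerase. The open reading frame starts with an N-terminal Strep-tag II followed by a TEV protease site, giving a single affinity tag that can be cleaved off after purification. Downstream sits E. coli dihydrofolate reductase (folA), placed in a BamHI–NgoMIV cassette as a positive control for expression. The short "9xHis" and "SET1" fragments in the automated annotation are partial matches that probably reflect linker or T7-derived flanking sequence, not functional tags, since the catalogue describes only the one tag.

In use, DHFR is replaced with a gene of interest using BamHI and NgoMIV. The complete translation cassette is then excised with SacI and KpnI and moved into the third position of a pST44 polycistronic plasmid. The transfer plasmid can also be used to check expression of the individual tagged subunit beforehand.
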