Addgene plasmid #63978: pST50Trc3-STRNDHFR
Purpose: (Empty Backbone) Position 3 transfer plasmid for pST44 polycistronic plasmid suite; N-term cleavable single tag; contains DHFR gene in BamHI-NgoMIV cassette as positive control
Depositing lab: Song Tan. Depositing organization: Pennsylvania State University. Publication: The pST44 polycistronic expression system for producing protein complexes in Escherichia coli. Tan S, Kern RC, Selleck W. Protein Expr Purif. 2005 Apr;40(2):385-95. 10.1016/j.pep.2004.12.002 PubMed 15766881.
Backbone
  Vector backbone: pST50Trc
  Vector type: Bacterial Expression
  Tag / fusion protein: Strep II (STR); TEV cleavable (N terminal on backbone)
Growth in bacteria
  Bacterial resistance: Ampicillin, 100 μg/mL
  Growth temperature: 37°C
  Growth strain: DH5alpha
  Copy number: Unknown
Gene/Insert
  Gene/Insert name: None
  Tag / fusion protein: Strep II (STR); TEV cleavable (N terminal on backbone)
Terms and licenses: Academic/Nonprofit Terms; Industry Terms: Not Available to Industry
Depositor comments: Replace DHFR with GOI using BamHI/NgoMIV; Clone out cassette using SacI/KpnI
How to cite: pST50Trc3-STRNDHFR was a gift from Song Tan (Addgene plasmid # 63978 ; http://n2t.net/addgene:63978 ; RRID:Addgene_63978)
