>Addgene plasmid #63978 | pST50Trc3-STRNDHFR | addgene partial sequence | sequence record 177518 | T7term 5'-GCTAGTTATTGCTCAGCGG-3'
ACGCTCGAGGATTTCGAAACAATAGCTATGCGAGTTCTGCGCATCAGCATCGTGGAATTCGCTGAATACC
GATTCCCAGTCATCCGGCTCGTAATCCGGAAAATGGGTGTCGCCTTCCACTTCTGCATCGATATGCGTCA
GATACAGTTTTTGCGCTTTTGGCAAGAACTGTTCATAAACGCGTCCGCCGCCAATCACCATGATTTCTGG
TACGTCACCACACGCCGCGATGGCTTCGTCGACCGATTTAACCCAGGTAACCCGATCATCGGTCCCGGGT
TGACTGCTGAGGATAATATTTTTGCGGCCGGGCAAAGGCCTACCGATTGATTCCCAGGTATGGCGCCCCA
TAATCACGGGTTTATTTAAGGTGTTGCGTTTAAACCAGGCGAGATCGGCAGGCAGGTTCCATGGCATGGC
GTTTTCCATGCCGATAACGCGATCTACCGCTAGCGCCGCAATCAGACTGATGGATCCCTGGAAGTACAGG
TTTTCACCACCACCACCACCAGATCCTTTCTCGAACTGCGGGTGGCTCCAGCTTGCCATATGTATATCTC
CTTCTTAAAGTTAAACAAAATTATTGAGCTCTCCGGAGCCGGAGGGAAACCGTTGTGGTCTCCCTATAGT
GAGTCGTATTAATTTCGCGGGATCGATGCATGGTGCCAACACCTACATCTGTATTAACGAAGCGCTGGCA
TTGACCCTGAGTGATTTTTCTCTGGTCCCGCCGCATCCATACCGCCAGTTGTTTACCCTCACAACGTTCC
AGTAACCGGGCATGTTCATCATCAGTAACCCGTATCGTGAGCATCCTCTCTCGTTTCATCGGTATCATTA
CCCCATGAACAGAAATCCCCCTTA
